>Addgene plasmid #35896 | Wnt7A Non-STOP | depositor full sequence | sequence record 44162 | Wnt7A Non-STOP sequence 3636 bps
CTTTCCTGCGTTATCCCCTGATTCTGTGGATAACCGTATTACCGCCTTTGAGTGAGCTGATACCGCTCGC
CGCAGCCGAACGACCGAGCGCAGCGAGTCAGTGAGCGAGGAAGCGGAAGAGCGCCCAATACGCAAACCGC
CTCTCCCCGCGCGTTGGCCGATTCATTAATGCAGCTGGCACGACAGGTTTCCCGACTGGAAAGCGGGCAG
TGAGCGCAACGCAATTAATACGCGTACCGCTAGCCAGGAAGAGTTTGTAGAAACGCAAAAAGGCCATCCG
TCAGGATGGCCTTCTGCTTAGTTTGATGCCTGGCAGTTTATGGCGGGCGTCCTGCCCGCCACCCTCCGGG
CCGTTGCTTCACAACGTTCAAATCCGCTCCCGGCGGATTTGTCCTACTCAGGAGAGCGTTCACCGACAAA
CAACAGATAAAACGAAAGGCCCAGTCTTCCGACTGAGCCTTTCGTTTTATTTGATGCCTGGCAGTTCCCT
ACTCTCGCGTTAACGCTAGCATGGATGTTTTCCCAGTCACGACGTTGTAAAACGACGGCCAGTCTTAAGC
TCGGGCCCCAAATAATGATTTTATTTTGACTGATAGTGACCTGTTCGTTGCAACAAATTGATGAGCAATG
CTTTTTTATAATGCCAACTTTGTACAAAAAAGCAGGCTCCGCGGCCGCCCCCTTCACCATGAACCGGAAA
GCGCGGCGCTGCCTGGGCCACCTCTTTCTCAGCCTGGGCATGGTCTACCTCCGGATCGGTGGCTTCTCCT
CAGTGGTAGCTCTGGGCGCAAGCATCATCTGTAACAAGATCCCAGGCCTGGCTCCCAGACAGCGGGCGAT
CTGCCAGAGCCGGCCCGACGCCATCATCGTCATAGGAGAAGGCTCACAAATGGGCCTGGACGAGTGTCAG
TTTCAGTTCCGCAATGGCCGCTGGAACTGCTCTGCACTGGGAGAGCGCACCGTCTTCGGGAAGGAGCTCA
AAGTGGGGAGCCGGGAGGCTGCGTTCACCTACGCCATCATTGCCGCCGGCGTGGCCCACGCCATCACAGC
TGCCTGTACCCAGGGCAACCTGAGCGACTGTGGCTGCGACAAAGAGAAGCAAGGCCAGTACCACCGGGAC
GAGGGCTGGAAGTGGGGTGGCTGCTCTGCCGACATCCGCTACGGCATCGGCTTCGCCAAGGTCTTTGTGG
ATGCCCGGGAGATCAAGCAGAATGCCCGGACTCTCATGAACTTGCACAACAACGAGGCAGGCCGAAAGAT
CCTGGAGGAGAACATGAAGCTGGAATGTAAGTGCCACGGCGTGTCAGGCTCGTGCACCACCAAGACGTGC
TGGACCACACTGCCACAGTTTCGGGAGCTGGGCTACGTGCTCAAGGACAAGTACAACGAGGCCGTTCACG
TGGAGCCTGTGCGTGCCAGCCGCAACAAGCGGCCCACCTTCCTGAAGATCAAGAAGCCACTGTCGTACCG
CAAGCCCATGGACACGGACCTGGTGTACATCGAGAAGTCGCCCAACTACTGCGAGGAGGACCCGGTGACC
GGCAGTGTGGGCACCCAGGGCCGCGCCTGCAACAAGACGGCTCCCCAGGCCAGCGGCTGTGACCTCATGT
GCTGTGGGCGTGGCTACAACACCCACCAGTACGCCCGCGTGTGGCAGTGCAACTGTAAGTTCCACTGGTG
CTGCTATGTCAAGTGCAACACGTGCAGCGAGCGCACGGAGATGTACACGTGCAAGTGCATTCTGAAGGGT
GGGCGCGCCGACCCAGCTTTCTTGTACAAAGTTGGCATTATAAGAAAGCATTGCTTATCAATTTGTTGCA
ACGAACAGGTCACTATCAGTCAAAATAAAATCATTATTTGCCATCCAGCTGATATCCCCTATAGTGAGTC
GTATTACATGGTCATAGCTGTTTCCTGGCAGCTCTGGCCCGTGTCTCAAAATCTCTGATGTTACATTGCA
CAAGATAAAAATATATCATCATGAACAATAAAACTGTCTGCTTACATAAACAGTAATACAAGGGGTGTTA
TGAGCCATATTCAACGGGAAACGTCGAGGCCGCGATTAAATTCCAACATGGATGCTGATTTATATGGGTA
TAAATGGGCTCGCGATAATGTCGGGCAATCAGGTGCGACAATCTATCGCTTGTATGGGAAGCCCGATGCG
CCAGAGTTGTTTCTGAAACATGGCAAAGGTAGCGTTGCCAATGATGTTACAGATGAGATGGTCAGACTAA
ACTGGCTGACGGAATTTATGCCTCTTCCGACCATCAAGCATTTTATCCGTACTCCTGATGATGCATGGTT
ACTCACCACTGCGATCCCCGGAAAAACAGCATTCCAGGTATTAGAAGAATATCCTGATTCAGGTGAAAAT
ATTGTTGATGCGCTGGCAGTGTTCCTGCGCCGGTTGCATTCGATTCCTGTTTGTAATTGTCCTTTTAACA
GCGATCGCGTATTTCGTCTCGCTCAGGCGCAATCACGAATGAATAACGGTTTGGTTGATGCGAGTGATTT
TGATGACGAGCGTAATGGCTGGCCTGTTGAACAAGTCTGGAAAGAAATGCATAAACTTTTGCCATTCTCA
CCGGATTCAGTCGTCACTCATGGTGATTTCTCACTTGATAACCTTATTTTTGACGAGGGGAAATTAATAG
GTTGTATTGATGTTGGACGAGTCGGAATCGCAGACCGATACCAGGATCTTGCCATCCTATGGAACTGCCT
CGGTGAGTTTTCTCCTTCATTACAGAAACGGCTTTTTCAAAAATATGGTATTGATAATCCTGATATGAAT
AAATTGCAGTTTCATTTGATGCTCGATGAGTTTTTCTAATCAGAATTGGTTAATTGGTTGTAACACTGGC
AGAGCATTACGCTGACTTGACGGGACGGCGCAAGCTCATGACCAAAATCCCTTAACGTGAGTTACGCGTC
GTTCCACTGAGCGTCAGACCCCGTAGAAAAGATCAAAGGATCTTCTTGAGATCCTTTTTTTCTGCGCGTA
ATCTGCTGCTTGCAAACAAAAAAACCACCGCTACCAGCGGTGGTTTGTTTGCCGGATCAAGAGCTACCAA
CTCTTTTTCCGAAGGTAACTGGCTTCAGCAGAGCGCAGATACCAAATACTGTCCTTCTAGTGTAGCCGTA
GTTAGGCCACCACTTCAAGAACTCTGTAGCACCGCCTACATACCTCGCTCTGCTAATCCTGTTACCAGTG
GCTGCTGCCAGTGGCGATAAGTCGTGTCTTACCGGGTTGGACTCAAGACGATAGTTACCGGATAAGGCGC
AGCGGTCGGGCTGAACGGGGGGTTCGTGCACACAGCCCAGCTTGGAGCGAACGACCTACACCGAACTGAG
ATACCTACAGCGTGAGCATTGAGAAAGCGCCACGCTTCCCGAAGGGAGAAAGGCGGACAGGTATCCGGTA
AGCGGCAGGGTCGGAACAGGAGAGCGCACGAGGGAGCTTCCAGGGGGAAACGCCTGGTATCTTTATAGTC
CTGTCGGGTTTCGCCACCTCTGACTTGAGCGTCGATTTTTGTGATGCTCGTCAGGGGGGCGGAGCCTATG
GAAAAACGCCAGCAACGCGGCCTTTTTACGGTTCCTGGCCTTTTGCTGGCCTTTTGCTCACATGTT
Features (pLannotate 1.2.2; 10 found; start..end, strand, type, name):
    121..213     +  CDS            lacI (fragment): lac repressor; lacI; The lac repressor binds to the lac operator to inhibit transcription in E. coli. This inhibition can be relieved by adding lactose or isopropyl-β-D-thiogalactopyranoside (IPTG).
    268..295     -  terminator     rrnB T2 terminator: transcription terminator T2 from the E. coli rrnB gene
    427..470     +  terminator     rrnB T1 terminator: Escherichia coli rrnB; transcription terminator T1 from the E. coli rrnB gene
    517..553     -  CDS            lacZα (fragment): LacZα fragment of β-galactosidase; lacZ fragment
    569..668     +  protein_bind   attL1: mutant version of attL; recombination site for the Gateway® LR reaction LR Clonase™
    689..1735    +  CDS            WNT7A: WNT7A_HUMAN - Experimental evidence at protein level: Swiss-Prot protein existence level 1. Ligand for members of the frizzled family of seven transmembrane receptors that functions in the canonical Wnt/beta- catenin signaling pathway (By similarity). Plays an important role in embryonic development, including dorsal versus ventral patterning during limb development, skeleton development and urogenital tract development (PubMed:16826533). Required for central nervous system (CNS) angiogenesis and blood-brain barrier regulation (PubMed:30026314). Required for normal, sexually dimorphic developm
   1761..1860    -  protein_bind   attL2: mutant version of attL; recombination site for the Gateway® LR reaction LR Clonase™
   1878..1896    -  promoter       T7 promoter: promoter for bacteriophage T7 RNA polymerase
   2030..2839    +  CDS            KanR: aminoglycoside phosphotransferase; aph(3')-Ia; confers resistance to kanamycin in bacteria or G418 (Geneticin®) in eukaryotes
   2986..3574    +  rep_origin     ori: high-copy-number ColE1/pMB1/pBR322/pUC origin of replication
