[The description below was written by a language model from this plasmid's Addgene catalogue record and pLannotate feature annotations shown in this document.]
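Description:
Wnt7A Non-STOP is a Gateway entry clone built on the pENTR/D-TOPO backbone, carrying the human WNT7A open reading frame without its stop codon, as the name indicates. The plasmid is about 3.6 kb in total and is maintained in E. coli as a high-copy plasmid through a ColE1/pUC-type origin, with selection by a kanamycin resistance gene (aminoglycoside phosphotransferase). It belongs to a uniform library of human Wnt expression constructs assembled to compare secretion and signaling activities across the Wnt family.

The WNT7A coding sequence, recorded as unmutated, sits between attL1 and attL2 sites, which allow the insert to be moved by LR recombination into any attR-containing destination vector while preserving orientation and reading frame. Omitting the stop codon means translation can continue through the recombined att site into sequences supplied by the destination vector, so the clone is suited to generating C-terminally tagged or fused Wnt7a proteins. The entry vector itself has no promoter driving the insert in the sense direction: the only annotated promoter is a T7 promoter downstream of attL2 on the opposite strand. Expression therefore depends on the destination vector chosen. Upstream rrnB T1 and T2 terminators shield the cloning region from read-through transcription in bacteria, and the short lacI and lacZα fragments annotated nearby are backbone remnants with no functional role. WNT7A encodes a secreted ligand for frizzled receptors that acts in Wnt/β-catenin signaling and in developmental patterning.
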