Addgene plasmid #35896: Wnt7A Non-STOP
Depositing lab: Marian Waterman. Depositing organization: University of California, Irvine. Publication: A uniform human Wnt expression library reveals a shared secretory pathway and unique signaling activities. Najdi R, Proffitt K, Sprowl S, Kaur S, Yu J, Covey TM, Virshup DM, Waterman ML. Differentiation. 2012 Sep;84(2):203-13. doi: 10.1016/j.diff.2012.06.004. Epub 2012 Jul 9. PubMed 22784633.
Backbone
  Vector backbone: pENTR/D-TOPO
  Backbone manufacturer: Invitrogen
  Backbone size w/o insert (bp): 2580
  Vector type: Entry Vector
Growth in bacteria
  Bacterial resistance: Kanamycin, 50 μg/mL
  Growth temperature: 37°C
  Growth strain: DH5alpha
  Copy number: High Copy
Gene/Insert
  Gene/Insert name: Wnt7A (alt name: Wnt7A)
  Species: H. sapiens (human)
  Insert size (bp): 1056
  Mutation: None
  Entrez Gene: WNT7A (a.k.a. Wnt-7a)
  Cloning method: Restriction Enzyme
  Sequencing primers: 5′ M13 (-20)-FWD; 3′ M13-Reverse
Terms and licenses: Academic/Nonprofit Terms; Industry Terms: Not Available to Industry
How to cite: Wnt7A Non-STOP was a gift from Marian Waterman (Addgene plasmid # 35896 ; http://n2t.net/addgene:35896 ; RRID:Addgene_35896)
