>Addgene plasmid #35896 | Wnt7A Non-STOP | addgene partial sequence | sequence record 44983 | M13rev
TCAGCTGGATGGCAAATAATGATTTTATTTTGACTGATAGTGACCTGTTCGTTGCAACAAATTGATAAGC
AATGCTTTCTTATAATGCCAACTTTGTACAAGAAAGCTGGGTCGGCGCGCCCACCCTTCAGAATGCACTT
GCACGTGTACATCTCCGTGCGCTCGCTGCACGTGTTGCACTTGACATAGCAGCACCAGTGGAACTTACAG
TTGCACTGCCACACGCGGGCGTACTGGTGGGTGTTGTAGCCACGCCCACAGCACATGAGGTCACAGCCGC
TGGCCTGGGGAGCCGTCTTGTTGCAGGCGCGGCCCTGGGTGCCCACACTGCCGGTCACCGGGTCCTCCTC
GCAGTAGTTGGGCGACTTCTCGATGTACACCAGGTCCGTGTCCATGGGCTTGCGGTACGACAGTGGCTTC
TTGATCTTCAGGAAGGTGGGCCGCTTGTTGCGGCTGGCACGCACAGGCTCCACGTGAACGGCCTCGTTGT
ACTTGTCCTTGAGCACGTAGCCCAGCTCCCGAAACTGTGGCAGTGTGGTCCAGCACGTCTTGGTGGTGCA
CGAGCCTGACACGCCGTGGCACTTACATTCCAGCTTCATGTTCTCCTCCAGGATCTTTCGGCCTGCCTCG
TTGTTGTGCAAGTTCATGAGAGTCCGGGCATTCTGCTTGATCTCCCGGGCATCCACAAAGACCTTGGCGA
AGCCGATGCCGTAGCGGATGTCGGCAGAGCAGCCACCCCACTTCCAGCCCTCGTCCCGGTGGTACTGGCC
TTGCTTCTCTTTGTCGCAGCCACAGTCGCTCAGGTTGCCCTGGGTACAGGCAGCTGTGATGGCGTGGGCC
ACGCCGGCGGCAATGATGGCGT
